>Addgene plasmid #59796 | pUASTattb AaegOr4-E | depositor full sequence | sequence record 96159 | pUASTattb AaegOr4-E sequence 9716 bps
CTAAATTGTAAGCGTTAATATTTTGTTAAAATTCGCGTTAAATTTTTGTTAAATCAGCTCATTTTTTAAC
CAATAGGCCGAAATCGGCAAAATCCCTTATAAATCAAAAGAATAGACCGAGATAGGGT
[37 nt withheld, positions 129-165]
AAAGAACGTGGACTCCAACGTCAAAGG
[49 nt withheld, positions 193-241]
T
[91 nt withheld, positions 243-333]
G
[124 nt withheld, positions 335-458]
CCCATTCGCCATTCAGGCTGCGCAACTGTTGGGAAGGGCGATCGGTGCGGGCCTCTTCGCTATTACGCCA
GCTGGCGAAAGGGGGATGTGCTGCAAGGCGATTAAGTTGGGTAACGCCAGGGTTTTCCCAGTCACGACGT
TGTAAAACGACGGCCAGTGAATTGTAATACGACTCACTATAGGGCGAATTGGGTACGTACCGGGCCCCTA
GTATGTATGTAAGTTAATAAAACCCATTTTTGCGGAAAGTAGATAAAAAAAACATTTTTTTTTTTTACTG
CACTGGATATCATTGAACTTATCTGATCAGTTTTAAATTTACTTCGATCCAAGGGTATTTGATGTACCAG
GTTCTTTCGATTACCTCTCACTCAAAATGACATTCCACTCAAAGTCAGCGCTGTTTGCCTCCTTCTCTGT
CCACAGAAATATCGCCGTCTCTTTCGCCGCTGCGTCCGCTATCTCTTTCGCCACCGTTTGTAGCGTTACG
TAGCGTCAATGTCCGCCTTCAGTTGCATTTTGTCAGCGGTTTCGTGACGAAGCTCCAAGCGGTTTACGCC
ATCAATTAAACACAAAGTGCTGTGCCAAAACTCCTCTCGCTTCTTATTTTTGTTTGTTTTTTGAGTGATT
GGGGTGGTGATTGGTTTTGGGTGGGTAAGCAGGGGAAAGTGTGAAAAATCCCGGCAATGGGCCAAGAGGA
TCAGGAGCTATTAATTCGCGGAGGCAGCAAACACCCATCTGCCGAGCATCTGAACAATGTGAGTAGTACA
TGTGCATACATCTTAAGTTCACTTGATCTATAGGAACTGCGATTGCAACATCAAATTGTCTGCGGCGTGA
GAACTGCGACCCACAAAAATCCCAAACCGCAATTGCACAAACAAATAGTGACACGAAACAGATTATTCTG
GTAGCTGTTCTCGCTATATAAGACAATTTTTGAGATCATATCATGATCAAGACATCTAAAGGCATTCATT
TTCGACTATATTCTTTTTTACAAAAAATATAACAACCAGATATTTTAAGCTGATCCTAGATGCACAAAAA
ATAAATAAAAGTATAAACCTACTTCGTAGGATACTTCGGGGTACTTTTTGTTCGGGGTTAGATGAGCATA
ACGCTTGTAGTTGATATTTGAGATCCCCTATCATTGCAGGGTGACAGCGGAGCGGCTTCGCAGAGCTGCA
TTAACCAGGGCTTCGGGCAGGCCAAAAACTACGGCACGCTCCGGCCACCCAGTCCGCCGGAGGACTCCGG
TTCAGGGAGCGGCCAACTAGCCGAGAACCTCACCTATGCCTGGCACAATATGGACATCTTTGGGGCGGTC
AATCAGCCGGGCTCCGGATGGCGGCAGCTGGTCAACCGGACACGCGGACTATTCTGCAACGAGCGACACA
TACCGGCGCCCAGGAAACATTTGCTCAAGAACGGTGAGTTTCTATTCGCAGTCGGCTGATCTGTGTGAAA
TCTTAATAAAGGGTCCAATTACCAATTTGAAACTCAGTTTGCGGCGTGGCCTATCCGGGCGAACTTTTGG
CCGTGATGGGCAGTTCCGGTGCCGGAAAGACGACCCTGCTGAATGCCCTTGCCTTTCGATCGCCGCAGGG
CATCCAAGTATCGCCATCCGGGATGCGACTGCTCAATGGCCAACCTGTGGACGCCAAGGAGATGCAGGCC
AGGTGCGCCTATGTCCAGCAGGATGACCTCTTTATCGGCTCCCTAACGGCCAGGGAACACCTGATTTTCC
AGGCCATGGTGCGGATGCCACGACATCTGACCTATCGGCAGCGAGTGGCCCGCGTGGATCAGGTGATCCA
GGAGCTTTCGCTCAGCAAATGTCAGCACACGATCATCGGTGTGCCCGGCAGGGTGAAAGGTCTGTCCGGC
GGAGAAAGGAAGCGTCTGGCATTCGCCTCCGAGGCACTAACCGATCCGCCGCTTCTGATCTGCGATGAGC
CCACCTCCGGACTGGACTCATTTACCGCCCACAGCGTCGTCCAGGTGCTGAAGAAGCTGTCGCAGAAGGG
CAAGACCGTCATCCTGACCATTCATCAGCCGTCTTCCGAGCTGTTTGAGCTCTTTGACAAGATCCTTCTG
ATGGCCGAGGGCAGGGTAGCTTTCTTGGGCACTCCCAGCGAAGCCGTCGACTTCTTTTCCTAGTGAGTTC
GATGTGTTTATTAAGGGTATCTAGCATTACATTACATCTCAACTCCTATCCAGCGTGGGTGCCCAGTGTC
CTACCAACTACAATCCGGCGGACTTTTACGTACAGGTGTTGGCCGTTGTGCCCGGACGGGAGATCGAGTC
CCGTGATCGGATCGCCAAGATATGCGACAATTTTGCTATTAGCAAAGTAGCCCGGGATATGGAGCAGTTG
TTGGCCACCAAAAATTTGGAGAAGCCACTGGAGCAGCCGGAGAATGGGTACACCTACAAGGCCACCTGGT
TCATGCAGTTCCGGGCGGTCCTGTGGCGATCCTGGCTGTCGGTGCTCAAGGAACCACTCCTCGTAAAAGT
GCGACTTATTCAGACAACGGTGAGTGGTTCCAGTGGAAACAAATGATATAACGCTTACAATTCTTGGAAA
CAAATTCGCTAGATTTTAGTTAGAATTGCCTGATTCCACACCCTTCTTAGTTTTTTTCAATGAGATGTAT
AGTTTATAGTTTTGCAGAAAATAAATAAATTTCATTTAACTCGCGAACATGTTGAAGATATGAATATTAA
TGAGATGCGAGTAACATTTTAATTTGCAGATGGTTGCCATCTTGATTGGCCTCATCTTTTTGGGCCAACA
ACTCACGCAAGTGGGCGTGATGAATATCAACGGAGCCATCTTCCTCTTCCTGACCAACATGACCTTTCAA
AACGTCTTTGCCACGATAAATGTAAGTCTTGTTTAGAATACATTTGCATATTAATAATTTACTAACTTTC
TAATGAATCGATTCGATTTAGGTGTTCACCTCAGAGCTGCCAGTTTTTATGAGGGAGGCCCGAAGTCGAC
TTTATCGCTGTGACACATACTTTCTGGGCAAAACGATTGCCGAATTACCGCTTTTTCTCACAGTGCCACT
GGTCTTCACGGCGATTGCCTATCCGATGATCGGACTGCGGGCCGGAGTGCTGCACTTCTTCAACTGCCTG
GCGCTGGTCACTCTGGTGGCCAATGTGTCAACGTCCTTCGGATATCTAATATCCTGCGCCAGCTCCTCGA
CCTCGATGGCGCTGTCTGTGGGTCCGCCGGTTATCATACCATTCCTGCTCTTTGGCGGCTTCTTCTTGAA
CTCGGGCTCGGTGCCAGTATACCTCAAATGGTTGTCGTACCTCTCATGGTTCCGTTACGCCAACGAGGGT
CTGCTGATTAACCAATGGGCGGACGTGGAGCCGGGCGAAATTAGCTGCACATCGTCGAACACCACGTGCC
CCAGTTCGGGCAAGGTCATCCTGGAGACGCTTAACTTCTCCGCCGCCGATCTGCCGCTGGACTACGTGGG
TCTGGCCATTCTCATCGTGAGCTTCCGGGTGCTCGCATATCTGGCTCTAAGACTTCGGGCCCGACGCAAG
GAGTAGCCGACATATATCCGAAATAACTGCTTGTTTTTTTTTTTTACCATTATTACCATCGTGTTTACTG
TTTATTGCCCCCTCAAAAAGCTAATGTAATTATATTTGTGCCAATAAAAACAAGATATGACCTATAGAAT
ACAAGTATTTCCCCTTCGAACATCCCCACAAGTAGACTTTGGATTTGTCTTCTAACCAAAAGACTTACAC
ACCTGCATACCTTACATCAAAAACTCGTTTATCGCTACATAAAACACCGGGATATATTTTTTATATACAT
ACTTTTCAAATCGCGCGCCCTCTTCATAATTCACCTCCACCACACCACGTTTCGTAGTTGCTCTTTCGCT
GTCTCCCACCCGCTCTCCGCAACACATTCACCTTTTGTTCGACGACCTTGGAGCGACTGTCGTTAGTTCC
GCGCGATTCGGTTCGCTCAAATGGTTCCGAGTGGTTCATTTCGTCTCAATAGAAATTAGTAATAAATATT
TGTATGTACAATTTATTTGCTCCAATATATTTGTATATATTTCCCTCACAGCTATATTTATTCTAATTTA
ATATTATGACTTTTTAAGGTAATTTTTTGTGACCTGTTCGGAGTGATTAGCGTTACAATTTGAACTGAAA
GTGACATCCAGTGTTTGTTCCTTGTGTAGATGCATCTCAAAAAAATGGTGGGCATAATAGTGTTGTTTAT
ATATATCAAAAATAACAACTATAATAATAAGAATACATTTAATTTAGAAAATGCTTGGATTTCACTGGAA
CTAGGCTAGCATAACTTCGTATAATGTATGCTATACGAAGTTATGCTAGCGGATCCAAGCTTGCATGCCT
GCAGGTCGGAGTACTGTCCTCCGAGCGGAGTACTGTCCTCCGAGCGGAGTACTGTCCTCCGAGCGGAGTA
CTGTCCTCCGAGCGGAGTACTGTCCTCCGAGCGGAGACTCTAGCGAGCGCCGGAGTATAAATAGAGGCGC
TTCGTCTACGGAGCGACAATTCAATTCAAACAAGCAAAGTGAACACGTCGCTAAGCGAAAGCTAAGCAAA
TAAACAAGCGCAGCTGAACAAGCTAAACAATCTGCAGTAAAGTGCAAGTTAAAGTGAATCAATTAAAAGT
AACCAGCAACCAAGTAAATCAACTGCAACTACTGAAATCTGCCAAGAAGTAATTATTGAATACAAGAAGA
GAACTCTGAATAGGGAATTGGGAATTCATGACTCGATCCATCGAGTTTGATCAAACCTTTAGGTTTATCG
CTAAAGTACTTCAAATGATCGGTTACCCAAGCTGTATAGCACCATACCCAACGACCTTCGCCAGTCGACT
TAAGTCCAGTGCCGGTTTCGTGGTATGCTTCCTCATGTTGACCTATTGCGTTTTCGGTCAGATCATCAAC
ATCGGCCTGCTGATGATGGGTTACCGCCAGACGGATCAGATCGTCGAGGAGGTCGCCATCCAGGTCAGCA
GCACGGGCTTCTGCATCATCGGACTGGCGAAGATGTACAGTTTGTCGTACAACCGGGCCATTCTGAGCTG
GCTCATTGCGGACTTCAGAGTCAAGTGGAATGCCGGGGAGCTCACAGAGAAGGACCGTTACATACGGGAT
GGGACGTTACGTCCAACGGTGGCCATTACGACTGTAGCGGCGCTAGGGAACATCATCATGGTGTCGGCGT
TCAACTTTCAACCGGTAGTGGAGATGATCTACGGTCGGGTGGTCACCGGAGAATGGGTCAAGCTGTTTCC
GTACGTGATTTGGTTCCCTTTCAATCCGACTCACGGGGCGATCTACTATCTGGTGTATTTGTTTGAGGTT
TATTCGGGAGTTATAGTGGCCGTTGGAAACGTGGGGTTCAACTGTATCTTCTGTTTGTTGACTTCACACT
TGTCGATGCAGTTAAAGCTGTTGTGCAGTTGGATCGAGGATATGGTTGAAGTTGAGGACGAGAAGGGGGT
GCGATCGAAGAAGAAGCTCTACAGGATTGTGCAATATCATCAGGACTTGATCAGAGGAAGGAATGCGTTG
CAATCAATGTTCAGCACAACGCTGTTCCTGAACTTCTCCGCAAGTTCTGTTCTGATGTGCATGCAGCTTT
ACCTCATAACTACCGCAGGCATTACTCTGATGGTCAAGTTTACTCTTTTCATGCTTTGTATTCTGATGGA
GATTTTCATTCTCTGCTACTACGGTGAGGAGATTCTCGTTAATAGTTCATCGATTGCCGCTGGAGCGTTC
AACTCGAACTGGTACCAGTCGAAGGTGAGCCAACAGAATCCTCGTTTTGCCAAAAATTTGATTCCGATTA
TCCAGCAAGGGCAGAGGCCCATGGTTCTGACGGCGTGGAAGTTTTGGCCCATCACCATTCGGACGTTCAG
CGCCATATTGCAAACATCATGGTCCTATTTTACCTTGCTGAGAACAGTGATGCATTAGGAATTCGTTAAC
AGATCTGCGGCCGCGGCTCGAGGGTACCTCTAGAGGATCTTTGTGAAGGAACCTTACTTCTGTGGTGTGA
CATAATTGGACAAACTACCTACAGAGATTTAAAGCTCTAAGGTAAATATAAAATTTTTAAGTGTATAATG
TGTTAAACTACTGATTCTAATTGTTTGTGTATTTTAGATTCCAACCTATGGAACTGATGAATGGGAGCAG
TGGTGGAATGCCTTTAATGAGGAAAACCTGTTTTGCTCAGAAGAAATGCCATCTAGTGATGATGAGGCTA
CTGCTGACTCTCAACATTCTACTCCTCCAAAAAAGAAGAGAAAGGTAGAAGACCCCAAGGACTTTCCTTC
AGAATTGCTAAGTTTTTTGAGTCATGCTGTGTTTAGTAATAGAACTCTTGCTTGCTTTGCTATTTACACC
ACAAAGGAAAAAGCTGCACTGCTATACAAGAAAATTATGGAAAAATATTTGATGTATAGTGCCTTGACTA
GAGATCATAATCAGCCATACCACATTTGTAGAGGTTTTACTTGCTTTAAAAAACCTCCCACACCTCCCCC
TGAACCTGAAACATAAAATGAATGCAATTGTTGTTGTTAACTTGTTTATTGCAGCTTATAATGGTTACAA
ATAAAGCAATAGCATCACAAATTTCACAAATAAAGCATTTTTTTCACTGCATTCTAGTTGTGGTTTGTCC
AAACTCATCAATGTATCTTATCATGTCTGGATCCACTAGTGTCGACGATGTAGGTCACGGTCTCGAAGCC
GCGGTGCGGGTGCCAGGGCGTGCCCTTGGGCTCCCCGGGCGCGTACTCCACCTCACCCATCTGGTCCATC
ATGATGAACGGGTCGAGGTGGCGGTAGTTGATCCCGGCGAACGCGCGGCGCACCGGGAAGCCCTCGCCCT
CGAAACCGCTGGGCGCGGTGGTCACGGTGAGCACGGGACGTGCGACGGCGTCGGCGGGTGCGGATACGCG
GGGCAGCGTCAGCGGGTTCTCGACGGTCACGGCGGGCATGTCGACACTAGTTCTAGCCAGCTTTTGTTCC
CTTTAGTGAGGGTTAATTTCGAGCTTGGCGTAATCATGGTCATAGCTGTTTCCTGTGTGAAATTGTTATC
CGCTCACAATTCCACACAACATACGAGCCGGAAGCATAAAGTGTAAAGCCTGGGGTGCCTAATGAGTGAG
CTAACTCACATTAATTGCGTTGCGCTCACTGCCCGCTTTCCAGTCGGGAAACCTGTCGTGCCAGCTGCAT
TAATGAATCGGCCAACGCGCGGGGAGAGGCGGTTTGCGTATTGGGCGCTCTTCCGCTTCCTCGCTCACTG
ACTCGCTGCGCTCGGTCGTTCGGCTGCGGCGAGCGGTATCAGCTCACTCAAAGGCGGTAATACGGTTATC
CACAGAATCAGGGGATAACGCAGGAAAGAACATGTGAGCAAAAGGCCAGCAAAAGGCCAGGAACCGTAAA
AAGGCCGCGTTGCTGGCGTTTTTCCATAGGCTCCGCCCCCCTGACGAGCATCACAAAAATCGACGCTCAA
GTCAGAGGTGGCGAAACCCGACAGGACTATAAAGATACCAGGCGTTTCCCCCTGGAAGCTCCCTCGTGCG
CTCTCCTGTTCCGACCCTGCCGCTTACCGGATACCTGTCCGCCTTTCTCCCTTCGGGAAGCGTGGCGCTT
TCTCATAGCTCACGCTGTAGGTATCTCAGTTCGGTGTAGGTCGTTCGCTCCAAGCTGGGCTGTGTGCACG
AACCCCCCGTTCAGCCCGACCGCTGCGCCTTATCCGGTAACTATCGTCTTGAGTCCAACCCGGTAAGACA
CGACTTATCGCCACTGGCAGCAGCCACTGGTAACAGGATTAGCAGAGCGAGGTATGTAGGCGGTGCTACA
GAGTTCTTGAAGTGGTGGCCTAACTACGGCTACACTAGAAGAACAGTATTTGGTATCTGCGCTCTGCTGA
AGCCAGTTACCTTCGGAAAAAGAGTTGGTAGCTCTTGATCCGGCAAACAAACCACCGCTGGTAGCGGTGG
TTTTTTTGTTTGCAAGCAGCAGATTACGCGCAGAAAAAAAGGATCTCAAGAAGATCCTTTGATCTTTTCT
ACGGGGTCTGACGCTCAGTGGAACGAAAACTCACGTTAAGGGATTTTGGTCATGAGATTATCAAAAAGGA
TCTTCACCTAGATCCTTTTAAATTAAAAATGAAGTTTTAAATCAATCTAAAGTATATATGAGTAAACTTG
GTCTGACAGTTACCAATGCTTAATCAGTGAGGCACCTATCTCAGCGATCTGTCTATTTCGTTCATCCATA
GTTGCCTGACTCCCCGTCGTGTAGATAACTACGATACGGGAGGGCTTACCATCTGGCCCCAGTGCTGCAA
TGATACCGCGAGACCCACGCTCACCGGCTCCAGATTTATCAGCAATAAACCAGCCAGCCGGAAGGGCCGA
GCGCAGAAGTGGTCCTGCAACTTTATCCGCCTCCATCCAGTCTATTAATTGTTGCCGGGAAGCTAGAGTA
AGTAGTTCGCCAGTTAATAGTTTGCGCAACGTTGTTGCCATTGCTACAGGCATCGTGGTGTCACGCTCGT
CGTTTGGTATGGCTTCATTCAGCTCCGGTTCCCAACGATCAAGGCGAGTTACATGATCCCCCATGTTGTG
CAAAAAAGCGGTTAGCTCCTTCGGTCCTCCGATCGTTGTCAGAAGTAAGTTGGCCGCAGTGTTATCACTC
ATGGTTATGGCAGCACTGCATAATTCTCTTACTGTCATGCCATCCGTAAGATGCTTTTCTGTGACTGGTG
AGTACTCAACCAAGTCATTCTGAGAATAGTGTATGCGGCGACCGAGTTGCTCTTGCCCGGCGTCAATACG
GGATAATACCGCGCCACATAGCAGAACTTTAAAAGTGCTCATCATTGGAAAACGTTCTTCGGGGCGAAAA
CTCTCAAGGATCTTACCGCTGTTGAGATCCAGTTCGATGTAACCCACTCGTGCACCCAACTGATCTTCAG
CATCTTTTACTTTCACCAGCGTTTCTGGGTGAGCAAAAACAGGAAGGCAAAATGCCGCAAAAAAGGGAAT
AAGGGCGACACGGAAATGTTGAATACTCATACTCTTCCTTTTTCAATATTATTGAAGCATTTATCAGGGT
TATTGTCTCATGAGCGGATACATATTTGAATGTATTTAGAAAAATAAACAAATAGGGGTTCCGCGCACAT
TTCCCCGAAAAGTGCCAC
Features (pLannotate 1.2.2; 24 found; start..end, strand, type, name):
     30..458     -  rep_origin     f1 ori (sequence partly withheld): f1 bacteriophage origin of replication; arrow indicates direction of (+) strand synthesis
    463..620     -  CDS            lacZα (fragment): LacZα fragment of β-galactosidase; lacZ fragment
    623..641     +  promoter       T7 promoter: promoter for bacteriophage T7 RNA polymerase
    666..4802    +  gene           mini-white: white; This modified version of the white gene lacks part of the first intron.
   4809..4842    -  protein_bind   loxP: Cre-mediated recombination occurs in the 8-bp core sequence (GCATACAT). Cre recombinase
   4855..4876    -  misc_feature   MCS (fragment): pUC18/19 multiple cloning site
   4875..4969    +  protein_bind   5X UAS: five tandem copies of the "ScaI site" 17-mer CGGAGTACTGTCCTCCG, an upstream activating sequence (UAS) that efficiently binds yeast Gal4 (Webster et al., 1988; Pfeiffer et al., 2010) GAL4
   4988..5226    +  promoter       hsp70 promoter: Drosophila melanogaster hsp70Bb promoter
   5246..6463    +  CDS            GPROR4: OR4_AEDAE - Also known as Or4 From Aedes aegypti (Yellowfever mosquito) (Culex aegypti).
   6514..6588    +  CDS            small t antigen (fragment): SV40 (simian virus 40) small t antigen
   6590..6655    +  intron         small t intron: SV40 (simian virus 40) small t antigen intron
   6785..6805    +  CDS            SV40 NLS: nuclear localization signal of SV40 (simian virus 40) large T antigen
   6812..6946    +  CDS            LT_POVHA (fragment): Protein inferred from homology: Swiss-Prot protein existence level 3. Isoform large T antigen is a key early protein essential for both driving viral replication and inducing cellular transformation. Plays a role in viral genome replication by driving entry of quiescent cells into the cell cycle and by autoregulating the synthesis of viral early mRNA. Displays highly oncogenic activities by corrupting the host cellular checkpoint mechanisms that guard cell division and the transcription, replication, and repair of DNA. Participates in the modulation of cellular gene expression preceeding viral
   6971..7054    +  CDS            large T antigen (fragment): large T antigen from SV40 (simian virus 40)
   7077..7211    +  polyA_signal   SV40 poly(A) signal: SV40 polyadenylation signal
   7240..7309    +  protein_bind   attB: attB site for the φC31 integrase (Groth et al., 2000) phage φC31 integrase
   7528..7546    -  promoter       T3 promoter: promoter for bacteriophage T3 RNA polymerase
   7591..7607    -  protein_bind   lac operator: The lac repressor binds to the lac operator to inhibit transcription in E. coli. This inhibition can be relieved by adding lactose or isopropyl-β-D-thiogalactopyranoside (IPTG). lac repressor encoded by lacI
   7615..7645    -  promoter       lac promoter: promoter for the E. coli lac operon
   7660..7681    -  protein_bind   CAP binding site: CAP binding activates transcription in the presence of cAMP. E. coli catabolite activator protein
   7694..7786    -  CDS            lacI (fragment): lac repressor; lacI; The lac repressor binds to the lac operator to inhibit transcription in E. coli. This inhibition can be relieved by adding lactose or isopropyl-β-D-thiogalactopyranoside (IPTG).
   7969..8557    -  rep_origin     ori: high-copy-number ColE1/pMB1/pBR322/pUC origin of replication
   8728..9588    -  CDS            AmpR: β-lactamase; bla; confers resistance to ampicillin, carbenicillin, and related antibiotics
   9589..9693    -  promoter       AmpR promoter: bla
