[The description below was written by a language model from this plasmid's Addgene catalogue record and pLannotate feature annotations shown in this document.]
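Description:
pUASTattb AaegOr4-E is an insect expression and transgenesis plasmid built on the pUASTattB backbone. It carries the cDNA of allele E of the Aedes aegypti odorant receptor 4 gene (Or4), an insert of about 1.2 kb in a construct of roughly 9.7 kb. In bacteria it is propagated through a high-copy ColE1/pUC-type origin and selected with ampicillin via the β-lactamase gene. An f1 phage origin, lac regulatory remnants, a lacZα fragment, and T7 and T3 promoters are leftovers of the cloning-vector scaffold.

The expression cassette places five tandem Gal4-binding UAS sites upstream of the Drosophila hsp70Bb promoter, followed by the Or4 coding sequence. Downstream lies an SV40-derived 3′ region containing the small t intron and the SV40 polyadenylation signal. The small t, large T and NLS fragments annotated there are parts of this SV40 segment rather than expressed fusion partners. Transcription of the receptor therefore depends on Gal4, so expression is restricted to cells where a Gal4 driver line is active. A φC31 attB site allows integrase-mediated, site-specific insertion into a genomic attP landing site. The mini-white gene provides an eye-colour marker for identifying transformant flies, and a single loxP site lies just downstream of it.

The stated purpose is UAS-induced expression of this Or4 allele. The vector design points to heterologous expression in transgenic Drosophila under the Gal4/UAS system, which would allow the properties of this receptor variant to be examined or compared with other alleles. The record links the construct to work connecting mosquito preference for humans to an odorant receptor, but it does not specify the driver lines or landing sites used.
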