Addgene plasmid #59796: pUASTattb AaegOr4-E
Purpose: UAS-induced expression of Aedes aegypti odorant receptor 4 (OR4) cDNA allele E
Depositing lab: Leslie Vosshall. Depositing organization: Rockefeller University. Publication: Evolution of mosquito preference for humans linked to an odorant receptor. McBride CS, Baier F, Omondi AB, Spitzer SA, Lutomiah J, Sang R, Ignell R, Vosshall LB. Nature. 2014 Nov 13;515(7526):222-7. doi: 10.1038/nature13964. PubMed 25391959.
Backbone
  Vector backbone: pUASTattB
  Backbone size w/o insert (bp): 8489
  Total vector size (bp): 9710
  Vector type: Insect Expression
Growth in bacteria
  Bacterial resistance: Ampicillin, 100 μg/mL
  Growth temperature: 37°C
  Growth strain: Top10
  Copy number: Unknown
Gene/Insert
  Gene/Insert name: Aedes aegypti Or4 cDNA allele E
  Species: Aedes aegypti
  Insert size (bp): 1221
  GenBank ID: KF801619
Terms and licenses: Academic/Nonprofit Terms; Industry Terms: Not Available to Industry
How to cite: pUASTattb AaegOr4-E was a gift from Leslie Vosshall (Addgene plasmid # 59796 ; http://n2t.net/addgene:59796 ; RRID:Addgene_59796)
