>Addgene plasmid #59796 | pUASTattb AaegOr4-E | addgene partial sequence | sequence record 97307 | miniwhite-F 5'-TTTGTGACCTGTTCGGAGTGA-3'
TTGAACTGAAAGTGACATCCAGTGTTTGTTCCTTGTGTAGATGCATCTCAAAAAAATGGTGGGCATAATA
GTGTTGTTTATATATATCAAAAATAACAACTATAATAATAAGAATACATTTAATTTAGAAAATGCTTGGA
TTTCACTGGAACTAGGCTAGCATAACTTCGTATAATGTATGCTATACGAAGTTATGCTAGCGGATCCAAG
CTTGCATGCCTGCAGGTCGGAGTACTGTCCTCCGAGCGGAGTACTGTCCTCCGAGCGGAGTACTGTCCTC
CGAGCGGAGTACTGTCCTCCGAGCGGAGTACTGTCCTCCGAGCGGAGACTCTAGCGAGCGCCGGAGTATA
AATAGAGGCGCTTCGTCTACGGAGCGACAATTCAATTCAAACAAGCAAAGTGAACACGTCGCTAAGCGAA
AGCTAAGCAAATAAACAAGCGCAGCTGAACAAGCTAAACAATCTGCAGTAAAGTGCAAGTTAAAGTGAAT
CAATTAAAAGTAACCAGCAACCAAGTAAATCAACTGCAACTACTGAAATCTGCCAAGAAGTAATTATTGA
ATACAAGAAGAGAACTCTGAATAGGGAATTGGGAATTCATGACTCGATCCATCGAGTTTGATCAAACCTT
TAGGTTTATCGCTAAAGTACTTCAAATGATCGGTTACCCAAGCTGTATAGCACCATACCCAACGACCTTC
GCCAGTCGACTTAAGTCCAGTGCCGGTTTCGTGGTATGCTTCCTCATGTTGACCTATTGCGTTTTCGGTC
AGATCATCAACATCGGCCTGCTGATGATGGGTTACCGCCAGACGGATCAGATCGTCGAGGAGGTCGCCAT
CCAGGTCAGCAGCACGGGCTTCTGCATCATCGGACTGGCGAAGATGTACAGTTTGTCGTACAACCGGGCC
ATTCTGAGCTGGCTCATTGCGGACTTCAGAGTCAAGTGGAATGCCGGGGAGCTCACAGAGAAGGACCGTT
ACATACGGGATGGGACGTTACGTCCAACGGTGGCCATTACGACTGTAGCGGCGCTAGGGAACATCATCAT
GGTGTCGGCGTTCAACTTTCAACCGGTA
