>Addgene plasmid #59796 | pUASTattb AaegOr4-E | addgene partial sequence | sequence record 97312 | pCasper-hs 5'-GCAACTACTGAAATCTGCCAAG-3'
AGAAGAGAACTCTGAATAGGGAATTGGGAATTCATGACTCGATCCATCGAGTTTGATCAAACCTTTAGGT
TTATCGCTAAAGTACTTCAAATGATCGGTTACCCAAGCTGTATAGCACCATACCCAACGACCTTCGCCAG
TCGACTTAAGTCCAGTGCCGGTTTCGTGGTATGCTTCCTCATGTTGACCTATTGCGTTTTCGGTCAGATC
ATCAACATCGGCCTGCTGATGATGGGTTACCGCCAGACGGATCAGATCGTCGAGGAGGTCGCCATCCAGG
TCAGCAGCACGGGCTTCTGCATCATCGGACTGGCGAAGATGTACAGTTTGTCGTACAACCGGGCCATTCT
GAGCTGGCTCATTGCGGACTTCAGAGTCAAGTGGAATGCCGGGGAGCTCACAGAGAAGGACCGTTACATA
CGGGATGGGACGTTACGTCCAACGGTGGCCATTACGACTGTAGCGGCGCTAGGGAACATCATCATGGTGT
CGGCGTTCAACTTTCAACCGGTAGTGGAGATGATCTACGGTCGGGTGGTCACCGGAGAATGGGTCAAGCT
GTTTCCGTACGTGATTTGGTTCCCTTTCAATCCGACTCACGGGGCGATCTACTATCTGGTGTATTTGTTT
GAGGTTTATTCGGGAGTTATAGTGGCCGTTGGAAACGTGGGGTTCAACTGTATCTTCTGTTTGTTGACTT
CACACTTGTCGATGCAGTTAAAGCTGTTGTGCAGTTGGATCGAGGATATGGTTGAAGTTGAGGACGAGAA
GGGGGTGCGATCGAAGAAGAAGCTCTACAGGATTGTGCAATATCATCAGGACTTGATCAGAGGAAGGAAT
GCGTTGCAATCAATGTTCAGCACAACGCTGTTCCTGAACTTCTCCGCAAGTTCTGTTCTGATGTGCATGC
AGCTTTACCTCATAACTACCGCAGGCATTACTCTGATGGTCAAGTTTACTCTTTTCATGCTTT
