>Addgene plasmid #59796 | pUASTattb AaegOr4-E | addgene partial sequence | sequence record 97325 | SV40-splice-R2 5'-CACAAACAATTAGAATCAGTAG-3'
ACTTAAAAATTTTATATTTACCTTAGAGCTTTAAATCTCTGTAGGTAGTTTGTCCAATTATGTCACACCA
CAGAAGTAAGGTTCCTTCACAAAGATCCTCTAGAGGTACCCTCGAGCCGCGGCCGCAGATCTGTTAACGA
ATTCCTAATGCATCACTGTTCTCAGCAAGGTAAAATAGGACCATGATGTTTGCAATATGGCGCTGAACGT
CCGAATGGTGATGGGCCAAAACTTCCACGCCGTCAGAACCATGGGCCTCTGCCCTTGCTGGATAATCGGA
ATCAAATTTTTGGCAAAACGAGGATTCTGTTGGCTCACCTTCGACTGGTACCAGTTCGAGTTGAACGCTC
CAGCGGCAATCGATGAACTATTAACGAGAATCTCCTCACCGTAGTAGCAGAGAATGAAAATCTCCATCAG
AATACAAAGCATGAAAAGAGTAAACTTGACCATCAGAGTAATGCCTGCGGTAGTTATGAGGTAAAGCTGC
ATGCACATCAGAACAGAACTTGCGGAGAAGTTCAGGAACAGCGTTGTGCTGAACATTGATTGCAACGCAT
TCCTTCCTCTGATCAAGTCCTGATGATATTGCACAATCCTGTAGAGCTTCTTCTTCGATCGCACCCCCTT
CTCGTCCTCAACTTCAACCATATCCTCGATCCAACTGCACAACAGCTTTAACTGCATCGACAAGTGTGAA
GTCAACAAACAGAAGATACAGTTGAACCCCACGTTTCCAACGGCCACTATAACTCCCGAATAAACCTCAA
ACAAATACACCAGATAGTAGATCGCCCCGTGAGTCGGATTGAAAGGGAACCAAATCACGTACGGAAACAG
CTTGACCCATTCTCCGGTGACCACCCGACCGTAGATCATCTCCACTACCGGTTGAAAGTTGAACGCCGAC
ACCATGATGATGTTCCCTAGCGCCGCTACAGTCGTAATGGCCACCGTTGGACGTAACGTCCCATCCCGTA
TGTAACGGTCCTTCTCTGTGAGCTCCCCGGCATTCCACTTGACTCTGAAGTCCGCAATGAGCCAGCTCAG
AATGGCCCGGTTGTACGACAAACTGTACATCTTCGCCAGTCCGATGATGCAGAAGCCCGTGCTGCTGACC
TGGATGGCGACCTCCTCGACGA
